>Addgene plasmid #246120 | pCDNA-4TO-PHF13∆24-40 | addgene full sequence | sequence record 492731 | Addgene NGS Result
GACGGATCGGGAGATCTCCCGATCCCCTATGGTGCACTCTCAGTACAATCTGCTCTGATGCCGCATAGTT
AAGCCAGTATCTGCTCCCTGCTTGTGTGTTGGAGGTCGCTGAGTAGTGCGCGAGCAAAATTTAAGCTACA
ACAAGGCAAGGCTTGACCGACAATTGCATGAAGAATCTGCTTAGGGTTAGGCGTTTTGCGCTGCTTCGCG
ATGTACGGGCCAGATATACGCGTTGACATTGATTATTGACTAGTTATTAATAGTAATCAATTACGGGGTC
ATTAGTTCATAGCCCATATATGGAGTTCCGCGTTACATAACTTACGGTAAATGGCCCGCCTGGCTGACCG
CCCAACGACCCCCGCCCATTGACGTCAATAATGACGTATGTTCCCATAGTAACGCCAATAGGGACTTTCC
ATTGACGTCAATGGGTGGAGTATTTACGGTAAACTGCCCACTTGGCAGTACATCAAGTGTATCATATGCC
AAGTACGCCCCCTATTGACGTCAATGACGGTAAATGGCCCGCCTGGCATTATGCCCAGTACATGACCTTA
TGGGACTTTCCTACTTGGCAGTACATCTACGTATTAGTCATCGCTATTACCATGGTGATGCGGTTTTGGC
AGTACATCAATGGGCGTGGATAGCGGTTTGACTCACGGGGATTTCCAAGTCTCCACCCCATTGACGTCAA
TGGGAGTTTGTTTTGGCACCAAAATCAACGGGACTTTCCAAAATGTCGTAACAACTCCGCCCCATTGACG
CAAATGGGCGGTAGGCGTGTACGGTGGGAGGTCTATATAAGCAGAGCTCTCCCTATCAGTGATAGAGATC
TCCCTATCAGTGATAGAGATCGTCGACGAGCTCGTTTAGTGAACCGTCAGATCGCCTGGAGACGCCATCC
ACGCTGTTTTGACCTCCATAGAAGACACCGGGACCGATCCAGCCTCCGGACTCTAGCGTTTAAACTTAAG
CTTGGTACCGAGCTCGGATCCATGGACTCTGACTCTTGCGCCGCCGCCTTCCACCCGGAGGAATACTCCC
CCAGTTGCAAGAGGCGCAGGTACATCCCTTATCCGAAGGAGGAACTCCCTTTAAGGAGCAGCCCCAGCCC
TGCTAACAGCACTGCTGGTACCATTGACAGCGACGGCTGGGACGCGGGTTTCTCAGACATCGCGTCCTCA
GTGCCCTTGCCAGTCTCTGACCGCTGCTTTAGCCACCTGCAGCCTACTCTCTTGCAGCGAGCCAAGCCCA
GTAACTTCCTGCTGGACAGAAAGAAAACGGACAAGCTGAAGAAGAAGAAGAAGAGGAAGCGCAGGGACAG
TGATGCGCCTGGGAAAGAGGGGTACAGGGGGGGCTTGCTGAAGCTGGAAGCCGCTGACCCCTACGTGGAG
ACCCCCACGAGTCCCACCTTGCAGGATATCCCCCAGGCTCCCAGCGACCCCTGCTCGGGCTGGGACTCCG
ATACTCCCTCGAGTGGATCTTGTGCCACTGTGTCACCTGATCAGGTCAAAGAAATAAAAACTGAAGGCAA
ACGGACTATCGTCCGGCAGGGAAAGCAGGTGGTGTTCCGAGATGAGGACAGCACTGGCAATGATGAGGAC
ATCATGGTGGACTCAGATGACGATTCCTGGGACCTCGTGACCTGCTTCTGCATGAAGCCATTTGCCGGCC
GCCCCATGATCGAGTGTAATGAGTGCCACACCTGGATTCACCTGTCCTGTGCGAAAATCCGGAAATCCAA
TGTTCCAGAAGTGTTTGTCTGCCAAAAGTGCCGGGACTCCAAGTTTGACATCCGCCGTTCCAACCGCTCG
CGGACGGGCTCCCGGAAGCTGTTCCTGGACTGACCGAATTCGGTCAGTCCATGGATCCATGGACTGACCG
AATTCGGTCAGTCCATGGATCCACTAGTCCAGTGTGGTGGAATTCTGCAGATATCCAGCACAGTGGCGGC
CGCTCGAGTCTAGAGGGCCCGTTTAAACCCGCTGATCAGCCTCGACTGTGCCTTCTAGTTGCCAGCCATC
TGTTGTTTGCCCCTCCCCCGTGCCTTCCTTGACCCTGGAAGGTGCCACTCCCACTGTCCTTTCCTAATAA
AATGAGGAAATTGCATCGCATTGTCTGAGTAGGTGTCATTCTATTCTGGGGGGTGGGGTGGGGCAGGACA
GCAAGGGGGAGGATTGGGAAGACAATAGCAGGCATGCTGGGGATGCGGTGGGCTCTATGGCTTCTGAGGC
GGAAAGAACCAGCTGGGGCTCTAGGGGGTATCCCC
[124 nt withheld, positions 2276-2399]
C
[91 nt withheld, positions 2401-2491]
A
[49 nt withheld, positions 2493-2541]
CCTTTGACGTTGGAGTCCACGTTCTTT
[37 nt withheld, positions 2569-2605]
ACCCTATCTCGGTCTATTCTTTTGATTTATAAGGGATTTTGCCGATTTCGGCCTATTGGTTAAAAAATGA
GCTGATTTAACAAAAATTTAACGCGAATTAATTCTGTGGAATGTGTGTCAGTTAGGGTGTGGAAAGTCCC
CAGGCTCCCCAGCAGGCAGAAGTATGCAAAGCATGCATCTCAATTAGTCAGCAACCAGGTGTGGAAAGTC
CCCAGGCTCCCCAGCAGGCAGAAGTATGCAAAGCATGCATCTCAATTAGTCAGCAACCATAGTCCCGCCC
CTAACTCCGCCCATCCCGCCCCTAACTCCGCCCAGTTCCGCCCATTCTCCGCCCCATGGCTGACTAATTT
TTTTTATTTATGCAGAGGCCGAGGCCGCCTCTGCCTCTGAGCTATTCCAGAAGTAGTGAGGAGGCTTTTT
TGGAGGCCTAGGCTTTTGCAAAAAGCTCCCGGGAGCTTGTATATCCATTTTCGGATCTGATCAGCACGTG
TTGACAATTAATCATCGGCATAGTATATCGGCATAGTATAATACGACAAGGTGAGGAACTAAACCATGGC
CAAGTTGACCAGTGCCGTTCCGGTGCTCACCGCGCGCGACGTCGCCGGAGCGGTCGAGTTCTGGACCGAC
CGGCTCGGGTTCTCCCGGGACTTCGTGGAGGACGACTTCGCCGGTGTGGTCCGGGACGACGTGACCCTGT
TCATCAGCGCGGTCCAGGACCAGGTGGTGCCGGACAACACCCTGGCCTGGGTGTGGGTGCGCGGCCTGGA
CGAGCTGTACGCCGAGTGGTCGGAGGTCGTGTCCACGAACTTCCGGGACGCCTCCGGGCCGGCCATGACC
GAGATCGGCGAGCAGCCGTGGGGGCGGGAGTTCGCCCTGCGCGACCCGGCCGGCAACTGCGTGCACTTCG
TGGCCGAGGAGCAGGACTGACACGTGCTACGAGATTTCGATTCCACCGCCGCCTTCTATGAAAGGTTGGG
CTTCGGAATCGTTTTCCGGGACGCCGGCTGGATGATCCTCCAGCGCGGGGATCTCATGCTGGAGTTCTTC
GCCCACCCCAACTTGTTTATTGCAGCTTATAATGGTTACAAATAAAGCAATAGCATCACAAATTTCACAA
ATAAAGCATTTTTTTCACTGCATTCTAGTTGTGGTTTGTCCAAACTCATCAATGTATCTTATCATGTCTG
TATACCGTCGACCTCTAGCTAGAGCTTGGCGTAATCATGGTCATAGCTGTTTCCTGTGTGAAATTGTTAT
CCGCTCACAATTCCACACAACATACGAGCCGGAAGCATAAAGTGTAAAGCCTGGGGTGCCTAATGAGTGA
GCTAACTCACATTAATTGCGTTGCGCTCACTGCCCGCTTTCCAGTCGGGAAACCTGTCGTGCCAGCTGCA
TTAATGAATCGGCCAACGCGCGGGGAGAGGCGGTTTGCGTATTGGGCGCTCTTCCGCTTCCTCGCTCACT
GACTCGCTGCGCTCGGTCGTTCGGCTGCGGCGAGCGGTATCAGCTCACTCAAAGGCGGTAATACGGTTAT
CCACAGAATCAGGGGATAACGCAGGAAAGAACATGTGAGCAAAAGGCCAGCAAAAGGCCAGGAACCGTAA
AAAGGCCGCGTTGCTGGCGTTTTTCCATAGGCTCCGCCCCCCTGACGAGCATCACAAAAATCGACGCTCA
AGTCAGAGGTGGCGAAACCCGACAGGACTATAAAGATACCAGGCGTTTCCCCCTGGAAGCTCCCTCGTGC
GCTCTCCTGTTCCGACCCTGCCGCTTACCGGATACCTGTCCGCCTTTCTCCCTTCGGGAAGCGTGGCGCT
TTCTCATAGCTCACGCTGTAGGTATCTCAGTTCGGTGTAGGTCGTTCGCTCCAAGCTGGGCTGTGTGCAC
GAACCCCCCGTTCAGCCCGACCGCTGCGCCTTATCCGGTAACTATCGTCTTGAGTCCAACCCGGTAAGAC
ACGACTTATCGCCACTGGCAGCAGCCACTGGTAACAGGATTAGCAGAGCGAGGTATGTAGGCGGTGCTAC
AGAGTTCTTGAAGTGGTGGCCTAACTACGGCTACACTAGAAGAACAGTATTTGGTATCTGCGCTCTGCTG
AAGCCAGTTACCTTCGGAAAAAGAGTTGGTAGCTCTTGATCCGGCAAACAAACCACCGCTGGTAGCGGTG
GTTTTTTTGTTTGCAAGCAGCAGATTACGCGCAGAAAAAAAGGATCTCAAGAAGATCCTTTGATCTTTTC
TACGGGGTCTGACGCTCAGTGGAACGAAAACTCACGTTAAGGGATTTTGGTCATGAGATTATCAAAAAGG
ATCTTCACCTAGATCCTTTTAAATTAAAAATGAAGTTTTAAATCAATCTAAAGTATATATGAGTAAACTT
GGTCTGACAGTTACCAATGCTTAATCAGTGAGGCACCTATCTCAGCGATCTGTCTATTTCGTTCATCCAT
AGTTGCCTGACTCCCCGTCGTGTAGATAACTACGATACGGGAGGGCTTACCATCTGGCCCCAGTGCTGCA
ATGATACCGCGAGACCCACGCTCACCGGCTCCAGATTTATCAGCAATAAACCAGCCAGCCGGAAGGGCCG
AGCGCAGAAGTGGTCCTGCAACTTTATCCGCCTCCATCCAGTCTATTAATTGTTGCCGGGAAGCTAGAGT
AAGTAGTTCGCCAGTTAATAGTTTGCGCAACGTTGTTGCCATTGCTACAGGCATCGTGGTGTCACGCTCG
TCGTTTGGTATGGCTTCATTCAGCTCCGGTTCCCAACGATCAAGGCGAGTTACATGATCCCCCATGTTGT
GCAAAAAAGCGGTTAGCTCCTTCGGTCCTCCGATCGTTGTCAGAAGTAAGTTGGCCGCAGTGTTATCACT
CATGGTTATGGCAGCACTGCATAATTCTCTTACTGTCATGCCATCCGTAAGATGCTTTTCTGTGACTGGT
GAGTACTCAACCAAGTCATTCTGAGAATAGTGTATGCGGCGACCGAGTTGCTCTTGCCCGGCGTCAATAC
GGGATAATACCGCGCCACATAGCAGAACTTTAAAAGTGCTCATCATTGGAAAACGTTCTTCGGGGCGAAA
ACTCTCAAGGATCTTACCGCTGTTGAGATCCAGTTCGATGTAACCCACTCGTGCACCCAACTGATCTTCA
GCATCTTTTACTTTCACCAGCGTTTCTGGGTGAGCAAAAACAGGAAGGCAAAATGCCGCAAAAAAGGGAA
TAAGGGCGACACGGAAATGTTGAATACTCATACTCTTCCTTTTTCAATATTATTGAAGCATTTATCAGGG
TTATTGTCTCATGAGCGGATACATATTTGAATGTATTTAGAAAAATAAACAAATAGGGGTTCCGCGCACA
TTTCCCCGAAAAGTGCCACCTGACGTC
Features (pLannotate 1.2.2; 22 found; start..end, strand, type, name):
     28..80      -  misc_feature   bom (fragment): basis of mobility region from pBR322
    235..614     +  enhancer       CMV enhancer: human cytomegalovirus immediate early enhancer
    615..818     +  promoter       CMV promoter: human cytomegalovirus (CMV) immediate early promoter
    820..839     +  promoter       PLtetO-1 promoter (fragment): modified phage lambda PL promoter with tet operator sites (Lutz and Bujard, 1997)
    841..860     +  promoter       PLtetO-1 promoter (fragment): modified phage lambda PL promoter with tet operator sites (Lutz and Bujard, 1997)
    868..901     +  promoter       TRE3GV promoter (fragment): 3rd-generation Tet-responsive promoter that can be activated by binding of Tet-On® 3G, optimized for retroviral and lentiviral vectors
   1002..1850    +  CDS            PHF13 (fragment): PHF13_HUMAN - Experimental evidence at protein level: Swiss-Prot protein existence level 1. Modulates chromatin structure. Required for normal chromosome condensation during the early stages of mitosis. Required for normal chromosome separation during mitosis. From Homo sapiens (Human).
   2006..2230    +  polyA_signal   bGH poly(A) signal: bovine growth hormone polyadenylation signal
   2234..2255    +  promoter       SV40 promoter (fragment): SV40 enhancer and early promoter
   2276..2704    +  rep_origin     f1 ori (sequence partly withheld): f1 bacteriophage origin of replication; arrow indicates direction of (+) strand synthesis
   2718..3047    +  promoter       SV40 promoter: SV40 enhancer and early promoter
   3095..3142    +  promoter       EM7 promoter: synthetic bacterial promoter&nbsp
   3161..3535    +  CDS            BleoR: antibiotic-binding protein; Sh ble from Streptoalloteichus hindustanus; confers resistance to bleomycin, phleomycin, and Zeocin™
   3545..3670    +  CDS            ble (fragment): BLE_KLEPN - Experimental evidence at protein level: Swiss-Prot protein existence level 1. Binding protein with a strong affinity to the bleomycin family of antibiotics. Binds to CL990; an antimitotic-antibiotic compound. From Klebsiella pneumoniae.
   3665..3786    +  polyA_signal   SV40 poly(A) signal: SV40 polyadenylation signal
   3859..3875    -  protein_bind   lac operator: The lac repressor binds to the lac operator to inhibit transcription in E. coli. This inhibition can be relieved by adding lactose or isopropyl-β-D-thiogalactopyranoside (IPTG). lac repressor encoded by lacI
   3883..3913    -  promoter       lac promoter: promoter for the E. coli lac operon
   3928..3949    -  protein_bind   CAP binding site: CAP binding activates transcription in the presence of cAMP. E. coli catabolite activator protein
   3962..4054    -  CDS            lacI (fragment): lac repressor; lacI; The lac repressor binds to the lac operator to inhibit transcription in E. coli. This inhibition can be relieved by adding lactose or isopropyl-β-D-thiogalactopyranoside (IPTG).
   4237..4825    -  rep_origin     ori: high-copy-number ColE1/pMB1/pBR322/pUC origin of replication
   4996..5856    -  CDS            AmpR: β-lactamase; bla; confers resistance to ampicillin, carbenicillin, and related antibiotics
   5857..5961    -  promoter       AmpR promoter: bla
