[The description below was written by a language model from this plasmid's Addgene catalogue record and pLannotate feature annotations shown in this document.]
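Description:
pCDNA-4TO-PHF13∆24-40 is a mammalian expression plasmid of about 6 kb, built on the pcDNA 4/TO backbone, that encodes human PHF13 (also known as PHF5 or SPOC1) lacking amino acids 24–40. It is propagated in E. coli as a high-copy plasmid through a ColE1/pUC-type origin with ampicillin selection from the β-lactamase gene. It also carries an f1 origin for single-stranded DNA production. A second marker cassette places the Sh ble gene under both the SV40 early promoter and the bacterial EM7 promoter, followed by an SV40 polyadenylation signal, so Zeocin/bleomycin-family selection is available in mammalian cells and in bacteria.

The roughly 850 bp PHF13 deletion insert sits downstream of the CMV immediate-early enhancer and promoter and is terminated by the bovine growth hormone polyadenylation signal. Immediately after the CMV promoter the annotation picks up two short tet operator matches, labelled as PLtetO-1 and TRE3GV fragments. These correspond to the tet operator element that the record describes as lying upstream of the coding sequence. In cells expressing the Tet repressor, the operators allow transcription to be held off and then induced with tetracycline or doxycycline. In cells without the repressor, the CMV promoter drives constitutive expression. No epitope tag or fluorescent reporter is annotated or listed, and the cloning sites are not specified.

PHF13 is a chromatin-modulating protein needed for normal chromosome condensation and separation in mitosis. The associated study concerns how oligomerization governs PHF13 chromatin affinity and function, so this deletion mutant presumably serves to test the contribution of residues 24–40, although the record does not state that region's specific role.
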