Addgene plasmid #246120: pCDNA-4TO-PHF13∆24-40
Purpose: Expression of human PHF13 with aa 24-40 deletion and N terminal tet operator in mammalian cells
Depositing lab: Sarah Kinkley. Depositing organization: Max Planck Institute for Molecular Genetics. Publication: Differential oligomerization regulates PHF13 chromatin affinity and function. Rossi F, Magalhaes AP, Buschow R, Schubert T, Glaser L, Fontana A, Mai J, Staege H, Grimme A, Will H, Schriener S, Hnisz D, Vingron M, Chiariello AM, Kinkley S. Nucleic Acids Res. 2025 Jun 20;53(12):gkaf572. doi: 10.1093/nar/gkaf572. PubMed 40598901.
Backbone
  Vector backbone: pcDNA 4/TO
  Vector type: Mammalian Expression
Growth in bacteria
  Bacterial resistance: Ampicillin, 100 μg/mL
  Growth temperature: 37°C
  Growth strain: DH5alpha
  Copy number: High Copy
Gene/Insert
  Gene/Insert name: PHF13∆24-40
  Species: H. sapiens (human)
  Insert size (bp): 852
  Mutation: del aa 24 - 40
  Entrez Gene: PHF13 (a.k.a. PHF5, SPOC1)
  Cloning method: Restriction Enzyme; 5′ cloning site Unspecified (unknown if destroyed)
  Sequencing primers: 5′ CGCAAATGGGCGGTAGGCGTG; 3′ GGCAACTAGAAGGCACAGTC
Terms and licenses: Academic/Nonprofit Terms; Industry Terms: Not Available to Industry
How to cite: pCDNA-4TO-PHF13∆24-40 was a gift from Sarah Kinkley (Addgene plasmid # 246120 ; http://n2t.net/addgene:246120 ; RRID:Addgene_246120)
