>Addgene plasmid #246120 | pCDNA-4TO-PHF13∆24-40 | depositor partial sequence | sequence record 483984 | Insert FWD
CTTTAAGCAGAGCTCTCCCTATCAGTGATAGAGATCTCCCTATCAGTGATAGAGATCGTCGACGAGCTCG
TTTAGTGAACCGTCAGATCGCCTGGAGACGCCATCCACGCTGTTTTGACCTCCATAGAAGACACCGGGAC
CGATCCAGCCTCCGGACTCTAGCGTTTAAACTTAAGCTTGGTACCGAGCTCGGATCCATGGACTCTGACT
CTTGCGCCGCCGCCTTCCACCCGGAGGAATACTCCCCCAGTTGCAAGAGGCGCAGGTACATCCCTTATCC
GAAGGAGGAACTCCCTTTAAGGAGCAGCCCCAGCCCTGCTAACAGCACTGCTGGTACCATTGACAGCGAC
GGCTGGGACGCGGGTTTCTCAGACATCGCGTCCTCAGTGCCCTTGCCAGTCTCTGACCGCTGCTTTAGCC
ACCTGCAGCCTACTCTCTTGCAGCGAGCCAAGCCCAGTAACTTCCTGCTGGACAGAAAGAAAACGGACAA
GCTGAAGAAGAAGAAGAAGAGGAAGCGCAGGGACAGTGATGCGCCTGGGAAAGAGGGGTACAGGGGGGGC
TTGCTGAAGCTGGAAGCCGCTGACCCCTACGTGGAGACCCCCACGAGTCCCACCTTGCAGGATATCCCCC
AGGCTCCCAGCGACCCCTGCTCGGGCTGGGACTCCGATACTCCCTCGAGTGGATCTTGTGCCACTGTGTC
ACCTGATCAGGTCAAAGAAATAAAAACTGAAGGCAAACGGACTATCGTCCGGCAGGGAAAGCAGGTGGTG
TTCCGAGATGAGGACAGCACTGGCAATGATGAGGACATCATGGTGGACTCAGATGACGATTCCTGGGACC
TCGTGACCTGCTTCTGCATGAAGCCATTTGCCGGCCGCCCCATGATCGAGTGTAATGAGTGCCACACCTG
GATTCACCTGTCCTGTGCGAAAATCCGGAAATCCAATGTTCCAGAAGTGTTTGTCTGCCAAAAGTGCCGG
GACTCCAAGTTTGACATCCGCCGTTCCAACCGCTCGCGGACGGGCTCCCGGAAGTGTTCCCGGGGA
